Addgene plasmid #23449: pDONR223-IHPK3
Depositing lab: William Hahn & David Root. Depositing organization: Dana-Farber Cancer Institute. Publication: COT drives resistance to RAF inhibition through MAP kinase pathway reactivation. Johannessen CM, Boehm JS, Kim SY, Thomas SR, Wardwell L, Johnson LA, Emery CM, Stransky N, Cogdill AP, Barretina J, Caponigro G, Hieronymus H, Murray RR, Salehi-Ashtiani K, Hill DE, Vidal M, Zhao JJ, Yang X, Alkan O, Kim S, Harris JL, Wilson CJ, Myer VE, Finan PM, Root DE, Roberts TM, Golub T, Flaherty KT, Dummer R, Weber BL, Sellers WR, Schlegel R, Wargo JA, Hahn WC, Garraway LA. Nature. 2010 Dec 16;468(7326):968-72. doi: 10.1038/nature09627 PubMed 21107320.
Backbone
  Vector backbone: pDONR223
  Backbone manufacturer: Invitrogen
  Backbone size w/o insert (bp): 5005
  Vector type: Gateway Donor vector
Growth in bacteria
  Bacterial resistance: Spectinomycin, 50 μg/mL
  Growth temperature: 37°C
  Growth strain: DH5alpha
  Copy number: High Copy
Gene/Insert
  Gene/Insert name: IHPK3 (alt name: inositol hexaphosphate kinase 3)
  Species: H. sapiens (human)
  Insert size (bp): 1233
  Mutation: MMs?
  Entrez Gene: IP6K3 (a.k.a. IHPK3, INSP6K3, MGC102928)
  Cloning method: Gateway Cloning
  Sequencing primers: 5′ M13pUC-fwd; 3′ M13rev
Terms and licenses: Academic/Nonprofit Terms; Industry Terms: Not Available to Industry
Depositor comments: The ORF has no Stop codon. This design enables easy recombination into a destination vector to add an epitope tag of choice and Stop codon to the ORF. Do NOT use this plasmid directly for transfections. A set of 4 custom lentiviral vectors is available ( pLX301 (http://www.addgene.org/25895/) , pLX302 (http://www.addgene.org/25896/) , pLX303 (http://www.addgene.org/25897/) , pLX304 (http://www.addgene.org/25890/) ) to be used to express these ORFs in mammalian cells. These plasmids are not included in the kit and must be ordered separately.
How to cite: pDONR223-IHPK3 was a gift from William Hahn & David Root (Addgene plasmid # 23449 ; http://n2t.net/addgene:23449 ; RRID:Addgene_23449)
