[The description below was written by a language model from this plasmid's Addgene catalogue record.]
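Description:
pDONR223-IHPK3 is a Gateway entry clone built on the Invitrogen pDONR223 donor backbone (about 5 kb without insert) and carrying the human open reading frame for inositol hexaphosphate kinase 3 (IHPK3, current gene symbol IP6K3), an insert of roughly 1.2 kb. It is a bacterial cloning plasmid only: it is maintained at high copy in E. coli and selected with spectinomycin. The record provides no feature table, so the origin of replication and the exact recombination sites are not itemised. As a product of Gateway cloning into a donor vector, the ORF would be expected to sit between att recombination sites, and M13 forward and reverse primer sites flank the insert for sequence verification.

The ORF was deliberately cloned without a stop codon. This "open" format lets the coding sequence be transferred by Gateway recombination into a destination vector that supplies a C-terminal epitope tag and the stop codon in frame. The plasmid has no stated eukaryotic promoter, and the depositors state that it should not be transfected directly. Instead, they point to a set of companion lentiviral destination vectors (pLX301 to pLX304) for expression in mammalian cells. The mutation field contains only an ambiguous note ("MMs?"), possibly flagging suspected mismatches relative to the reference sequence, so the insert should not be assumed to be fully wild type.

The construct belongs to a kinase ORF collection associated with a study of resistance to RAF inhibition through MAP kinase pathway reactivation, where such clones served as source material for gain-of-function expression screens.
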