>Addgene plasmid #23449 | pDONR223-IHPK3 | depositor partial sequence | sequence record 11137 | Author sequence
ATGGTTGTGCAAAACAGCGCAGACGCCGGGGACATGAGGGCAGGCGTGCAGCTGGAGCCCTTCCTGCACC
AGGTCGGGGGGCACATGAGCGTGATGAAGTATGACGAGCATACGGTGTGCAAGCCCCTCGTCTCCCGGGA
GCAGAGGTTCTATGAATCCCTGCCGCTGGCCATGAAGCGGTTCACCCCACAGTACAAAGGTACCGTCACA
GTGCACCTCTGGAAAGACAGCACAGGCCATCTCAGCTTGGTTGCCAACCCAGTGAAGGAGAGCCAGGAGC
CCTTCAAGGTCTCCACAGAGTCGGCGGCGGTGGCCATATGGCAGACGCTCCAGCAGACCACCGGCAGCAA
TGGCAGCGACTGCACCCTTGCCCAGTGGCCGCATGCCCAGCTGGCACGCTCACCCAAGGAGAGCCCGGCC
AAGGCTCTTCTGAGGTCCGAGCCCCACCTCAACACTCCAGCCTTCTCGCTGGTGGAAGACACCAACGGAA
ACCAGGTTGAGAGGAAGAGCTTCAACCCGTGGGGCCTGCAATGCCACCAGGCCCACCTGACCCGCCTGTG
CTCCGAGTACCCAGAGAACAAGCGGCATCGGTTCTTGTTGCTGGAAAATGTAGTGTCACAGTACACGCAT
CCCTGTGTCCTGGATCTGAAGATGGGGACCCGGCAGCACGGCGATGATGCATCGGAGGAGAAGAAGGCCC
GCCACATGAGGAAGTGTGCGCAGAGCACCTCAGCCTGCCTGGGTGTGCGCATCTGCGGCATGCAGGTTTA
TCAAACAGATAAGAAGTACTTTCTCTGCAAAGACAAGTACTATGGAAGAAAACTCTCAGTGGAGGGGTTC
AGACAAGCCCTCTATCAGTTCCTACATAATGGAAGCCACCTCCGGAGGGAGCTCCTGGAGCCCATCCTGC
ACCAGCTCCGGGCCCTCCTCTCCATCATTAGGAGCCAGAGTTCATACCGCTTCTATTCCAGCTCTCTCCT
TGTCATCTATGATGGGCAGGAACCACCAGAAAGAGCCCCAGGCAGCCCGCATCCTCACGAGGCTCCCCAG
GCAGCCCACGGTAGCTCTCCCGGTGGTCTCACCAAGGTTGACATCCGCATGATTGACTTTGCTCATACCA
CATACAAGGGCTACTGGAATGAGCACACCACCTACGATGGACCAGACCCTGGCTATATTTTTGGCCTGGA
AAACCTCATCAGGATCCTGCAGGATATCCAAGAGGGAGAATTG
