>Addgene plasmid #23449 | pDONR223-IHPK3 | addgene partial sequence | sequence record 29360 | 23449 with M13pUC-fwd
AGCTCGGGCCCAATAATGATTTTATTTTGACTGATAGTGACCTGTTCGTTGCAACAAATTGATGAGCAAT
GCTTTTTTATAATGCCAACTTTGTACAAAAAAGTTGGCACCATGGTTGTGCAAAACAGCGCAGACGCCGG
GGACATGAGGGCAGGCGTGCAGCTGGAGCCCTTCCTGCACCAGGTCGGGGGGCACATGAGCGTGATGAAG
TATGACGAGCATACGGTGTGCAAGCCCCTCGTCTCCCGGGAGCAGAGGTTCTATGAATCCCTGCCGCTGG
CCATGAAGCGGTTCACCCCACAGTACAAAGGTACCGTCACAGTGCACCTCTGGAAAGACAGCACAGGCCA
TCTCAGCTTGGTTGCCAACCCAGTGAAGGAGAGCCAGGAGCCCTTCAAGGTCTCCACAGAGTCGGCGGCG
GTGGCCATATGGCAGACGCTCCAGCAGACCACCGGCAGCAATGGCAGCGACTGCACCCTTGCCCAGTGGC
CGCATGCCCAGCTGGCACGCTCACCCAAGGAGAGCCCGGCCAAGGCTCTTCTGAGGTCCGAGCCCCACCT
CAACACTCCAGCCTTCTCGCTGGTGGAAGACACCAACGGAAACCAGGTTGAGAGGAAGAGCTTCAACCCG
TGGGGCCTGC
